>Addgene plasmid #176454 | pVRC8400-SARS-CoV-2-RBD-SD1-E484K-AVI | addgene full sequence | sequence record 347377 | Addgene NGS Result
GAAGATGCGTGATCTGATCCTTCAACTCAGCAAAAGTTCGATTTATTCAACAAAGCCGCCGTCCCGTCAA
GTCAGCGTAATGCTCTGCCAGTGTTACAACCAATTAACCAATTCTGATTAGAAAAACTCATCGAGCATCA
AATGAAACTGCAATTTATTCATATCAGGATTATCAATACCATATTTTTGAAAAAGCCGTTTCTGTAATGA
AGGAGAAAACTCACCGAGGCAGTTCCATAGGATGGCAAGATCCTGGTATCGGTCTGCGATTCCGACTCGT
CCAACATCAATACAACCTATTAATTTCCCCTCGTCAAAAATAAGGTTATCAAGTGAGAAATCACCATGAG
TGACGACTGAATCCGGTGAGAATGGCAAAAGCTTATGCATTTCTTTCCAGACTTGTTCAACAGGCCAGCC
ATTACGCTCGTCATCAAAATCACTCGCATCAACCAAACCGTTATTCATTCGTGATTGCGCCTGAGCGAGA
CGAAATACGCGATCGCTGTTAAAAGGACAATTACAAACAGGAATCGAATGCAACCGGCGCAGGAACACTG
CCAGCGCATCAACAATATTTTCACCTGAATCAGGATATTCTTCTAATACCTGGAATGCTGTTTTCCCGGG
GATCGCAGTGGTGAGTAACCATGCATCATCAGGAGTACGGATAAAATGCTTGATGGTCGGAAGAGGCATA
AATTCCGTCAGCCAGTTTAGTCTGACCATCTCATCTGTAACATCATTGGCAACGCTACCTTTGCCATGTT
TCAGAAACAACTCTGGCGCATCGGGCTTCCCATACAATCGATAGATTGTCGCACCTGATTGCCCGACATT
ATCGCGAGCCCATTTATACCCATATAAATCAGCATCCATGTTGGAATTTAATCGCGGCCTCGAGCAAGAC
GTTTCCCGTTGAATATGGCTCATAACACCCCTTGTATTACTGTTTATGTAAGCAGACAGTTTTATTGTTC
ATGATGATATATTTTTATCTTGTGCAATGTAACATCAGAGATTTTGAGACACAACGTGGCTTTCCCCCCC
CCCCCATTATTGAAGCATTTATCAGGGTTATTGTCTCATGAGCGGATACATATTTGAATGTATTTAGAAA
AATAAACAAATAGGGGTTCCGCGCACATTTCCCCGAAAAGTGCCACCTGACGTCTAAGAAACCATTATTA
TCATGACATTAACCTATAAAAATAGGCGTATCACGAGGCCCTTTCGTCTCGCGCGTTTCGGTGATGACGG
TGAAAACCTCTGACACATGCAGCTCCCGGAGACGGTCACAGCTTGTCTGTAAGCGGATGCCGGGAGCAGA
CAAGCCCGTCAGGGCGCGTCAGCGGGTGTTGGCGGGTGTCGGGGCTGGCTTAACTATGCGGCATCAGAGC
AGATTGTACTGAGAGTGCACCATATGCGGTGTGAAATACCGCACAGATGCGTAAGGAGAAAATACCGCAT
CAGATTGGCTATTGGCCATTGCATACGTTGTATCCATATCATAATATGTACATTTATATTGGCTCATGTC
CAACATTACCGCCATGTTGACATTGATTATTGACTAGTTATTAATAGTAATCAATTACGGGGTCATTAGT
TCATAGCCCATATATGGAGTTCCGCGTTACATAACTTACGGTAAATGGCCCGCCTGGCTGACCGCCCAAC
GACCCCCGCCCATTGACGTCAATAATGACGTATGTTCCCATAGTAACGCCAATAGGGACTTTCCATTGAC
GTCAATGGGTGGAGTATTTACGGTAAACTGCCCACTTGGCAGTACATCAAGTGTATCATATGCCAAGTAC
GCCCCCTATTGACGTCAATGACGGTAAATGGCCCGCCTGGCATTATGCCCAGTACATGACCTTATGGGAC
TTTCCTACTTGGCAGTACATCTACGTATTAGTCATCGCTATTACCATGGTGATGCGGTTTTGGCAGTACA
TCAATGGGCGTGGATAGCGGTTTGACTCACGGGGATTTCCAAGTCTCCACCCCATTGACGTCAATGGGAG
TTTGTTTTGGCACCAAAATCAACGGGACTTTCCAAAATGTCGTAACAACTCCGCCCCATTGACGCAAATG
GGCGGTAGGCGTGTACGGTGGGAGGTCTATATAAGCAGAGCTCGTTTAGTGAACCGTCAGATCGCCTGGA
GACGCCATCCACGCTGTTTTGACCTCCATAGAAGACACCGGGACCGATCCAGCCTCCATCGGCTCGCATC
TCTCCTTCACGCGCCCGCCGCCCTACCTGAGGCCGCCATCCACGCCGGTTGAGTCGCGTTCTGCCGCCTC
CCGCCTGTGGTGCCTCCTGAACTGCGTCCGCCGTCTAGGTAAGTTTAAAGCTCAGGTCGAGACCGGGCCT
TTGTCCGGCGCTCCCTTGGAGCCTACCTAGACTCAGCCGGCTCTCCACGCTTTGCCTGACCCTGCTTGCT
CAACTCTAGTTAACGGTGGAGGGCAGTGTAGTCTGAGCAGTACTCGTTGCTGCCGCGCGCGCCACCAGAC
ATAATAGCTGACAGACTAACAGACTGTTCCTTTCCATGGGTCTTTTCTGCAGTCACCGTCGTCGACACGT
GTGATCAGATATCGCGGCCGCTCTAGACCACCATGGGATGGTCATGTATCATCCTTTTTCTAGTAGCAAC
TGCAACCGGTGTACATTCCGCACCAGAGCTGCTGGGAGGACCTAGCGTGTTCCTGTTTCCCCCTAAGCCT
AAGGACACCCTGATGATCAGCCGGACCCCAGAGGTGACATGCGTGGTGGTGGACGTGTCCCACGAGGACC
CCGAGGTGAAGTTCAACTGGTACGTGGATGGCGTGGAGGTGCACAATGCCAAGACCAAGCCAAGGGAGGA
GCAGTACAACTCTACCTATCGCGTGGTGAGCGTGCTGACAGTGCTGCACCAGGACTGGCTGAACGGCAAG
GAGTACAAGTGTAAGGTGTCTAATAAGGCCCTGCCTGCCCCAATCGAGAAGACCATCAGCAAGGCAAAGG
GACAGCCAAGGGAGCCTCAGGTGTATACCCTGCCACCCAGCCGCGACGAGCTGACAAAGAACCAGGTGTC
CCTGTACTGCCTGGTGAAGGGCTTCTATCCTTCCGATATCGCCGTGGAGTGGGAGTCTAATGGCCAGCCA
GAGAACAATTACAAGACCACACCTCCAGTGCTGGACTCCGATGGCTCTTTCTTTCTGTATTCCAAGCTGA
CCGTGGATAAGAGCCGGTGGCAGCAGGGCAACGTGTTTAGCTGTTCCGTGATGCACGAGGCCCTGCACAA
TCACTACACACAGAAGTCTCTGAGCCTGTCCCCCGGCAAGGGAGGAGGAGGCAGCGGCGGAGGAGGCTCC
GGAGGCGGCGGCTCTGGCGGCGGCGGCAGCGCCCCTGAACTGCTGGGAGGACCAAGCGTGTTCCTGTTTC
CACCTAAGCCCAAAGATACCCTGATGATCTCCAGGACCCCTGAAGTCACCTGCGTGGTCGTGGACGTGTC
TCATGAGGACCCCGAAGTCAAGTTCAACTGGTACGTGGACGGAGTCGAAGTCCATAACGCCAAGACCAAG
CCTAGAGAAGAGCAGTACAACTCCACCTATAGAGTGGTGTCTGTGCTGACAGTGCTGCATCAGGATTGGC
TGAATGGCAAGGAATATAAGTGTAAGGTGAGCAATAAGGCCCTGCCCGCCCCTATCGAGAAGACCATCTC
TAAAGCCAAAGGACAGCCAAGGGAGCCACAGGTGTATACACTGCCACCCAGCCGGGACGAGCTGACCAAG
AACCAGGTGAGCCTGACATGTCTGGTCAAGGGCTTCTACCCCAGTGACATTGCTGTGGAGTGGGAGTCCA
ATGGCCAGCCTGAGAACAATTATAAAACTACCCCACCAGTGCTGGACAGCGATGGCTCCTTCTTTCTGAC
CAGCAAGCTGACAGTGGATAAGTCCCGCTGGCAGCAGGGAAACGTGTTTTCTTGTAGCGTGATGCATGAG
GCCCTGCATAACCACTACACCCAGAAGTCCCTGTCTCTGAGCCCAGGCAAGGGAGGCAGCGGAGGCGGAG
GCAGCGGAGGCCTGGAGGTGCTGTTTCAGGGCCCTCGGGTGCAGCCTACAGAGAGCATCGTGCGATTTCC
AAACATTACCAACCTCTGCCCCTTCGGCGAGGTGTTTAACGCCACAAGATTTGCCTCCGTTTACGCCTGG
AATAGAAAGAGAATCAGCAATTGTGTGGCCGACTACTCCGTGCTGTATAACAGCGCCTCTTTCAGCACCT
TCAAGTGCTACGGCGTTTCCCCAACAAAGCTGAATGACCTGTGCTTCACCAACGTGTACGCCGACTCCTT
CGTAATTAGAGGCGATGAGGTGCGGCAGATCGCACCAGGCCAGACCGGTAAGATCGCTGACTACAACTAT
AAGCTGCCTGATGATTTTACAGGCTGCGTGATCGCCTGGAACTCTAACAACCTGGATAGCAAGGTGGGCG
GCAACTACAACTACCTGTACCGGCTGTTTCGCAAGTCTAACCTGAAACCTTTCGAGAGAGACATCTCCAC
AGAGATCTACCAGGCCGGTTCTACACCTTGTAACGGGGTGAAAGGCTTCAACTGTTACTTCCCTCTGCAA
AGCTACGGCTTCCAGCCTACCAATGGAGTCGGCTACCAGCCATACCGGGTGGTCGTGCTGTCCTTCGAGT
TACTCCACGCCCCCGCCACCGTCTGCGGTCCTAAGAAGTCCACCAATCTGGTTAAGAACAAATGCGTGAA
CTTCAACTTCAACGGCCTGACCGGGACCGGCGTGCTGACCGAAAGCAACAAAAAGTTCCTCCCCTTCCAG
CAGTTCGGCCGTGATATCGCTGACACCACAGATGCCGTCAGAGATCCACAGACCCTGGAAATCCTGGATA
TTACACCCTGCTCCGGAGGAGGCCTGGTGCCACAGCAGAGCGGAGGCCTGAACGACATCTTCGAGGCCCA
GAAGATCGAGTGGCACGAGGGCTGATGAGGATCCAGATCTGCTGTGCCTTCTAGTTGCCAGCCATCTGTT
GTTTGCCCCTCCCCCGTGCCTTCCTTGACCCTGGAAGGTGCCACTCCCACTGTCCTTTCCTAATAAAATG
AGGAAATTGCATCGCATTGTCTGAGTAGGTGTCATTCTATTCTGGGGGGTGGGGTGGGGCAGGACAGCAA
GGGGGAGGATTGGGAAGACAATAGCAGGCATGCTGGGGATGCGGTGGGCTCTATGGGTACCCAGGTGCTG
AAGAATTGACCCGGTTCCTCCTGGGCCAGAAAGAAGCAGGCACATCCCCTTCTCTGTGACACACCCTGTC
CACGCCCCTGGTTCTTAGTTCCAGCCCCACTCATAGGACACTCATAGCTCAGGAGGGCTCCGCCTTCAAT
CCCACCCGCTAAAGTACTTGGAGCGGTCTCTCCCTCCCTCATCAGCCCACCAAACCAAACCTAGCCTCCA
AGAGTGGGAAGAAATTAAAGCAAGATAGGCTATTAAGTGCAGAGGGAGAGAAAATGCCTCCAACATGTGA
GGAAGTAATGAGAGAAATCATAGAATTTTAAGGCCATGATTTAAGGCCATCATGGCCTTAATCTTCCGCT
TCCTCGCTCACTGACTCGCTGCGCTCGGTCGTTCGGCTGCGGCGAGCGGTATCAGCTCACTCAAAGGCGG
TAATACGGTTATCCACAGAATCAGGGGATAACGCAGGAAAGAACATGTGAGCAAAAGGCCAGCAAAAGGC
CAGGAACCGTAAAAAGGCCGCGTTGCTGGCGTTTTTCCATAGGCTCCGCCCCCCTGACGAGCATCACAAA
AATCGACGCTCAAGTCAGAGGTGGCGAAACCCGACAGGACTATAAAGATACCAGGCGTTTCCCCCTGGAA
GCTCCCTCGTGCGCTCTCCTGTTCCGACCCTGCCGCTTACCGGATACCTGTCCGCCTTTCTCCCTTCGGG
AAGCGTGGCGCTTTCTCATAGCTCACGCTGTAGGTATCTCAGTTCGGTGTAGGTCGTTCGCTCCAAGCTG
GGCTGTGTGCACGAACCCCCCGTTCAGCCCGACCGCTGCGCCTTATCCGGTAACTATCGTCTTGAGTCCA
ACCCGGTAAGACACGACTTATCGCCACTGGCAGCAGCCACTGGTAACAGGATTAGCAGAGCGAGGTATGT
AGGCGGTGCTACAGAGTTCTTGAAGTGGTGGCCTAACTACGGCTACACTAGAAGAACAGTATTTGGTATC
TGCGCTCTGCTGAAGCCAGTTACCTTCGGAAAAAGAGTTGGTAGCTCTTGATCCGGCAAACAAACCACCG
CTGGTAGCGGTGGTTTTTTTGTTTGCAAGCAGCAGATTACGCGCAGAAAAAAAGGATCTCAAGAAGATCC
TTTGATCTTTTCTACGGGGTCTGACGCTCAGTGGAACGAAAACTCACGTTAAGGGATTTTGGTCATGAGA
TTATCAAAAAGGATCTTCACCTAGATCCTTTTAAATTAAAAATGAAGTTTTAAATCAATCTAAAGTATAT
ATGAGTAAACTTGGTCTGACAGTTACCAATGCTTAATCAGTGAGGCACCTATCTCAGCGATCTGTCTATT
TCGTTCATCCATAGTTGCCTGACTCGGGGGGGGGGGGCGCTGAGGTCTGCCTCGTGAAGAAGGTGTTGCT
GACTCATACCAGGCCTGAATCGCCCCATCATCCAGCCAGAAAGTGAGGGAGCCACGGTTGATGAGAGCTT
TGTTGTAGGTGGACCAGTTGGTGATTTTGAACTTTTGCTTTGCCACGGAACGGTCTGCGTTGTCGG
Features (pLannotate 1.2.2; 15 found; start..end, strand, type, name):
    118..933     -  CDS            KanR: aminoglycoside phosphotransferase; aph(3')-Ia; confers resistance to kanamycin in bacteria or G418 (Geneticin®) in eukaryotes
   1056..1143    -  promoter       AmpR promoter (fragment): bla
   1238..1273    +  CDS            rop (fragment): Rop protein, which maintains plasmids at low copy number; rop
   1375..1473    +  misc_feature   bom (fragment): basis of mobility region from pBR322
   1559..1938    +  enhancer       CMV enhancer: human cytomegalovirus immediate early enhancer
   1939..2142    +  promoter       CMV promoter: human cytomegalovirus (CMV) immediate early promoter
   2231..2458    +  LTR            5' LTR (truncated) (fragment): truncated 5' long terminal repeat (LTR) from human T-cell leukemia virus (HTLV) type 1
   2462..2572    +  intron         CMV intron (fragment): modified intron A from human cytomegalovirus
   2623..2691    +  CDS            Ighv1-61 (fragment): HVM05_MOUSE - Also known as Igh-VJ558. Experimental evidence at protein level: Swiss-Prot protein existence level 1. From Mus musculus (Mouse).
   3025..4041    +  CDS            IGHG1: IGHG1_HUMAN - Experimental evidence at protein level: Swiss-Prot protein existence level 1. Constant region of immunoglobulin heavy chains. Immunoglobulins, also known as antibodies, are membrane-bound or secreted glycoproteins produced by B lymphocytes. In the recognition phase of humoral immunity, the membrane-bound immunoglobulins serve as receptors which, upon binding of a specific antigen, trigger the clonal expansion and differentiation of B lymphocytes into immunoglobulins- secreting plasma cells. Secreted immunoglobulins mediate the effector phase of humoral immunity, which results in
   4096..4923    +  CDS            S (fragment): SPIKE_SARS2 - Experimental evidence at protein level: Swiss-Prot protein existence level 1. [Spike glycoprotein]: May down-regulate host tetherin (BST2) by lysosomal degradation, thereby counteracting its antiviral activity. From Severe acute respiratory syndrome coronavirus 2 (2019-nCoV) (SARS-CoV-2).
   5012..5236    +  polyA_signal   bGH poly(A) signal: bovine growth hormone polyadenylation signal
   5774..6362    -  rep_origin     ori: high-copy-number ColE1/pMB1/pBR322/pUC origin of replication
   6534..6605    -  CDS            bla(M) (fragment): β-lactamase lacking the signal sequence; bla(M); allows cytosolic expression of β-lactamase
   6617..6763    -  CDS            TRA2_ECOLX (fragment): Protein predicted: Swiss-Prot protein existence level 4. Required for transposition of transposon Tn903. From Escherichia coli.
