[The description below was written by a language model from this plasmid's Addgene catalogue record and pLannotate feature annotations shown in this document.]
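Description:
pVRC8400-SARS-CoV-2-RBD-SD1-E484K-AVI is a 6,786 nt mammalian expression plasmid built on the pVRC8400 backbone and designed to produce a secreted, tagged fragment of the SARS-CoV-2 spike glycoprotein. It is propagated in E. coli through a high-copy ColE1/pUC-type origin and selected with kanamycin via an aph(3')-Ia resistance gene. The short annotated fragments of rop, bom, bla and a Tn903 transposition protein appear to be backbone remnants rather than functional elements.

The expression cassette is driven by the human CMV immediate-early enhancer and promoter, followed by a truncated HTLV-1 5' LTR segment and a modified CMV intron A fragment, elements that typically boost transcript processing and expression. It ends with a bovine growth hormone polyadenylation signal. The open reading frame begins with a short region matching a mouse immunoglobulin heavy-chain variable gene, most likely serving as a secretion leader, although the record does not say so explicitly. Next comes human IgG1 constant-region sequence corresponding to the catalogued single-chain Fc, then an HRV3C protease cleavage site (listed in the catalogue but not annotated), the spike RBD-SD1 fragment carrying the E484K substitution, and a C-terminal AVI tag.

In this arrangement the Fc can act as an affinity purification handle that HRV3C cleavage removes, while the AVI tag permits site-specific enzymatic biotinylation of the released antigen. In line with the associated publication on molecular probes for spike subdomains of SARS-CoV-2 variants, the construct is used to make biotinylated RBD-SD1 E484K probes, for example for antibody binding or B-cell sorting studies.
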