Addgene plasmid #176454: pVRC8400-SARS-CoV-2-RBD-SD1-E484K-AVI
Purpose: Expresses SARS-CoV-2 RBD-SD1 domain containing E484K mutation with single chain Fc, HRV3C protease cleavage site, and AVI tag
Depositing lab: Peter Kwong. Depositing organization: National Institute of Allergy and Infectious Diseases (NIAID). Publication: Molecular probes of spike ectodomain and its subdomains for SARS-CoV-2 variants, Alpha through Omicron. Teng IT, Nazzari AF, Choe M, Liu T, Oliveira de Souza M, Petrova Y, Tsybovsky Y, Wang S, Zhang B, Artamonov M, Madan B, Huang A, Lopez Acevedo SN, Pan X, Ruckwardt TJ, DeKosky BJ, Mascola JR, Misasi J, Sullivan NJ, Zhou T, Kwong PD. PLoS One. 2022 May 24;17(5):e0268767. doi: 10.1371/journal.pone.0268767. eCollection 2022. PubMed 35609088.
Backbone
  Vector backbone: pVRC8400
  Vector type: Mammalian Expression
Growth in bacteria
  Bacterial resistance: Kanamycin, 50 μg/mL
  Growth temperature: 37°C
  Growth strain: DH5alpha
  Copy number: Unknown
Gene/Insert
  Gene/Insert name: SARS-CoV-2-RBD-SD1-E484K
  Mutation: E484K
  Entrez Gene: S (a.k.a. GU280_gp02, spike glycoprotein)
  Tag / fusion protein: scFc (N terminal on insert); HRV3C (N terminal on insert); AVI (C terminal on insert)
Terms and licenses: Academic/Nonprofit Terms; Industry Terms: Not Available to Industry
How to cite: pVRC8400-SARS-CoV-2-RBD-SD1-E484K-AVI was a gift from Peter Kwong (Addgene plasmid # 176454 ; http://n2t.net/addgene:176454 ; RRID:Addgene_176454)
